Addgene plasmid #208649: pET28-RPL3L-TwStrep
Purpose: for E. coli expression of C-ter Twin Strep tagged human RPL3L (ENST00000268661), contain SNP rs753338989, rs746044959, rs752134949
Depositing lab: Quanfu Ma. Depositing organization: Maternal and Child Health Hospital of Hubei Province.
Backbone
  Vector backbone: pET28-3'TwStrep
  Modifications to backbone: refer to (Addgene#208053)
  Vector type: Bacterial Expression
Growth in bacteria
  Bacterial resistance: Kanamycin, 50 μg/mL
  Growth temperature: 37°C
  Growth strain: DH5alpha
  Growth instructions: we use BL21 (DE3) for expression
  Copy number: Low Copy
Gene/Insert
  Gene/Insert name: human RPL3L (ENST00000268661)
  Species: H. sapiens (human)
  Mutation: contain rs753338989, rs746044959, rs752134949, protein sequence not changed
  GenBank ID: ENST00000268661
  Entrez Gene: RPL3L (a.k.a. CMD2D)
  Promoter: T7
  Tag / fusion protein: Twin Strep (C terminal on backbone); 6xHis (N terminal on backbone)
  Cloning method: Gibson Cloning
  Sequencing primers: 5′ pETupstream, T7p; 3′ T7ter
Terms and licenses: Academic/Nonprofit Terms; Industry Terms: Not Available to Industry
How to cite: pET28-RPL3L-TwStrep was a gift from Quanfu Ma (Addgene plasmid # 208649 ; http://n2t.net/addgene:208649 ; RRID:Addgene_208649)
