[The description below was written by a language model from this plasmid's Addgene catalogue record and pLannotate feature annotations shown in this document.]
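Description:
pET28-RPL3L-TwStrep is a bacterial expression plasmid built on a pET28 derivative (pET28-3'TwStrep) that adds a C-terminal Twin-Strep tag to the cloned open reading frame. It is a 6.6 kb construct carrying the usual pET28 maintenance elements: a ColE1/pBR322-type origin with the bom region and the rop gene, which keeps copy number low, an f1 phage origin, and a kanamycin resistance gene (aminoglycoside phosphotransferase) for selection. A lacI gene with its own promoter supplies lac repressor. The short tetracycline-resistance fragments in the annotation appear to be nonfunctional backbone remnants.

The insert is the human RPL3L coding sequence (transcript ENST00000268661), introduced by Gibson cloning. RPL3L is a paralogue of the large-subunit ribosomal protein L3, which explains why the automated annotation labels the roughly 1.2 kb open reading frame as RPL3. The catalogue notes that the insert contains three known SNPs that do not change the protein sequence. Expression is driven by a T7 promoter followed by a lac operator and the T7 gene 10 ribosome binding site, so transcription depends on T7 RNA polymerase (the depositor uses a BL21(DE3) host) and is IPTG-inducible. The protein is fused to an N-terminal 6xHis tag (annotated only as a fragment of a composite His-containing tag) followed by a thrombin cleavage site, and to the C-terminal Twin-Strep tag for binding to Strep-Tactin. A further His-tag fragment is annotated downstream of the Twin-Strep tag, before the T7 terminator, but the record does not indicate whether it is translated. The construct is intended for production and affinity purification of recombinant RPL3L in E. coli.
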