Features (pLannotate 1.2.2; 22 found; start..end, strand, type, name):
     12..440     +  rep_origin     f1 ori (sequence partly withheld): f1 bacteriophage origin of replication; arrow indicates direction of (+) strand synthesis
    493..550     +  promoter       AmpR promoter (fragment): bla
    559..1374    -  CDS            KanR: aminoglycoside phosphotransferase; aph(3')-Ia; confers resistance to kanamycin in bacteria or G418 (Geneticin®) in eukaryotes
   1496..2084    +  rep_origin     ori: high-copy-number ColE1/pMB1/pBR322/pUC origin of replication
   2270..2409    -  misc_feature   bom: basis of mobility region from pBR322
   2511..2702    -  CDS            rop: Rop protein, which maintains plasmids at low copy number; rop
   2719..3099    +  CDS            YPB1_ECOLX: Protein predicted: Swiss-Prot protein existence level 4. From Escherichia coli.
   3171..3462    -  CDS            TcR (fragment): tetracycline efflux protein; tet; confers resistance to tetracycline
   3477..3498    -  protein_bind   CAP binding site: CAP binding activates transcription in the presence of cAMP. E. coli catabolite activator protein
   3511..4593    -  CDS            lacI: lac repressor; lacI; The lac repressor binds to the lac operator to inhibit transcription in E. coli. This inhibition can be relieved by adding lactose or isopropyl-β-D-thiogalactopyranoside (IPTG).
   4594..4671    -  promoter       lacI promoter: lacI
   4679..4958    -  CDS            TcR (fragment): tetracycline efflux protein; tet; confers resistance to tetracycline
   4980..4998    +  promoter       T7 promoter: promoter for bacteriophage T7 RNA polymerase
   4999..5023    +  protein_bind   lac operator: The lac repressor binds to the lac operator to inhibit transcription in E. coli. This inhibition can be relieved by adding lactose or isopropyl-β-D-thiogalactopyranoside (IPTG). lac repressor encoded by lacI
   5038..5060    +  RBS            RBS: efficient ribosome binding site from bacteriophage T7 gene 10 (Olins and Rangwala, 1989)
   5079..5095    +  CDS            capTEV™ (fragment): composite tag for in vivo biotinylation, TEV protease cleavage, and 6xHis tagging
   5106..5123    +  CDS            thrombin site: thrombin recognition and cleavage site
   5127..6323    +  CDS            RPL3: RL3_HUMAN - Experimental evidence at protein level: Swiss-Prot protein existence level 1. The L3 protein is a component of the large subunit of cytoplasmic ribosomes. From Homo sapiens (Human).
   6363..6431    +  CDS            Twin-Strep-tag (fragment): two Strep-Tag®II moieties connected by a linker for enhanced binding to Strep-Tactin®, an engineered form of streptavidin (Schmidt et al., 2013)
   6465..6482    +  CDS            9xHis (fragment): 9xHis affinity tag
   6492..6541    +  CDS            SET1 (fragment): solubility-enhancement tag derived from T7 phage gene 10B
   6549..6596    +  terminator     T7 terminator: transcription terminator for bacteriophage T7 RNA polymerase
>Addgene plasmid #208649 | pET28-RPL3L-TwStrep | addgene full sequence | sequence record 433652 | Addgene NGS Result
TGGCGAATGGG
[124 nt withheld, positions 12-135]
C
[91 nt withheld, positions 137-227]
A
[49 nt withheld, positions 229-277]
CCTTTGACGTTGGAGTCCACGTTCTTT
[37 nt withheld, positions 305-341]
ACCCTATCTCGGTCTATTCTTTTGATTTATAAGGGATTTTGCCGATTTCGGCCTATTGGTTAAAAAATGA
GCTGATTTAACAAAAATTTAACGCGAATTTTAACAAAATATTAACGCTTACAATTTAGGTGGCACTTTTC
GGGGAAATGTGCGCGGAACCCCTATTTGTTTATTTTTCTAAATACATTCAAATATGTATCCGCTCATGAA
TTAATTCTTAGAAAAACTCATCGAGCATCAAATGAAACTGCAATTTATTCATATCAGGATTATCAATACC
ATATTTTTGAAAAAGCCGTTTCTGTAATGAAGGAGAAAACTCACCGAGGCAGTTCCATAGGATGGCAAGA
TCCTGGTATCGGTCTGCGATTCCGACTCGTCCAACATCAATACAACCTATTAATTTCCCCTCGTCAAAAA
TAAGGTTATCAAGTGAGAAATCACCATGAGTGACGACTGAATCCGGTGAGAATGGCAAAAGTTTATGCAT
TTCTTTCCAGACTTGTTCAACAGGCCAGCCATTACGCTCGTCATCAAAATCACTCGCATCAACCAAACCG
TTATTCATTCGTGATTGCGCCTGAGCGAGACGAAATACGCGATCGCTGTTAAAAGGACAATTACAAACAG
GAATCGAATGCAACCGGCGCAGGAACACTGCCAGCGCATCAACAATATTTTCACCTGAATCAGGATATTC
TTCTAATACCTGGAATGCTGTTTTCCCGGGGATCGCAGTGGTGAGTAACCATGCATCATCAGGAGTACGG
ATAAAATGCTTGATGGTCGGAAGAGGCATAAATTCCGTCAGCCAGTTTAGTCTGACCATCTCATCTGTAA
CATCATTGGCAACGCTACCTTTGCCATGTTTCAGAAACAACTCTGGCGCATCGGGCTTCCCATACAATCG
ATAGATTGTCGCACCTGATTGCCCGACATTATCGCGAGCCCATTTATACCCATATAAATCAGCATCCATG
TTGGAATTTAATCGCGGCCTAGAGCAAGACGTTTCCCGTTGAATATGGCTCATAACACCCCTTGTATTAC
TGTTTATGTAAGCAGACAGTTTTATTGTTCATGACCAAAATCCCTTAACGTGAGTTTTCGTTCCACTGAG
CGTCAGACCCCGTAGAAAAGATCAAAGGATCTTCTTGAGATCCTTTTTTTCTGCGCGTAATCTGCTGCTT
GCAAACAAAAAAACCACCGCTACCAGCGGTGGTTTGTTTGCCGGATCAAGAGCTACCAACTCTTTTTCCG
AAGGTAACTGGCTTCAGCAGAGCGCAGATACCAAATACTGTCCTTCTAGTGTAGCCGTAGTTAGGCCACC
ACTTCAAGAACTCTGTAGCACCGCCTACATACCTCGCTCTGCTAATCCTGTTACCAGTGGCTGCTGCCAG
TGGCGATAAGTCGTGTCTTACCGGGTTGGACTCAAGACGATAGTTACCGGATAAGGCGCAGCGGTCGGGC
TGAACGGGGGGTTCGTGCACACAGCCCAGCTTGGAGCGAACGACCTACACCGAACTGAGATACCTACAGC
GTGAGCTATGAGAAAGCGCCACGCTTCCCGAAGGGAGAAAGGCGGACAGGTATCCGGTAAGCGGCAGGGT
CGGAACAGGAGAGCGCACGAGGGAGCTTCCAGGGGGAAACGCCTGGTATCTTTATAGTCCTGTCGGGTTT
CGCCACCTCTGACTTGAGCGTCGATTTTTGTGATGCTCGTCAGGGGGGCGGAGCCTATGGAAAAACGCCA
GCAACGCGGCCTTTTTACGGTTCCTGGCCTTTTGCTGGCCTTTTGCTCACATGTTCTTTCCTGCGTTATC
CCCTGATTCTGTGGATAACCGTATTACCGCCTTTGAGTGAGCTGATACCGCTCGCCGCAGCCGAACGACC
GAGCGCAGCGAGTCAGTGAGCGAGGAAGCGGAAGAGCGCCTGATGCGGTATTTTCTCCTTACGCATCTGT
GCGGTATTTCACACCGCAATGGTGCACTCTCAGTACAATCTGCTCTGATGCCGCATAGTTAAGCCAGTAT
ACACTCCGCTATCGCTACGTGACTGGGTCATGGCTGCGCCCCGACACCCGCCAACACCCGCTGACGCGCC
CTGACGGGCTTGTCTGCTCCCGGCATCCGCTTACAGACAAGCTGTGACCGTCTCCGGGAGCTGCATGTGT
CAGAGGTTTTCACCGTCATCACCGAAACGCGCGAGGCAGCTGCGGTAAAGCTCATCAGCGTGGTCGTGAA
GCGATTCACAGATGTCTGCCTGTTCATCCGCGTCCAGCTCGTTGAGTTTCTCCAGAAGCGTTAATGTCTG
GCTTCTGATAAAGCGGGCCATGTTAAGGGCGGTTTTTTCCTGTTTGGTCACTGATGCCTCCGTGTAAGGG
GGATTTCTGTTCATGGGGGTAATGATACCGATGAAACGAGAGAGGATGCTCACGATACGGGTTACTGATG
ATGAACATGCCCGGTTACTGGAACGTTGTGAGGGTAAACAACTGGCGGTATGGATGCGGCGGGACCAGAG
AAAAATCACTCAGGGTCAATGCCAGCGCTTCGTTAATACAGATGTAGGTGTTCCACAGGGTAGCCAGCAG
CATCCTGCGATGCAGATCCGGAACATAATGGTGCAGGGCGCTGACTTCCGCGTTTCCAGACTTTACGAAA
CACGGAAACCGAAGACCATTCATGTTGTTGCTCAGGTCGCAGACGTTTTGCAGCAGCAGTCGCTTCACGT
TCGCTCGCGTATCGGTGATTCATTCTGCTAACCAGTAAGGCAACCCCGCCAGCCTAGCCGGGTCCTCAAC
GACAGGAGCACGATCATGCGCACCCGTGGGGCCGCCATGCCGGCGATAATGGCCTGCTTCTCGCCGAAAC
GTTTGGTGGCGGGACCAGTGACGAAGGCTTGAGCGAGGGCGTGCAAGATTCCGAATACCGCAAGCGACAG
GCCGATCATCGTCGCGCTCCAGCGAAAGCGGTCCTCGCCGAAAATGACCCAGAGCGCTGCCGGCACCTGT
CCTACGAGTTGCATGATAAAGAAGACAGTCATAAGTGCGGCGACGATAGTCATGCCCCGCGCCCACCGGA
AGGAGCTGACTGGGTTGAAGGCTCTCAAGGGCATCGGTCGAGATCCCGGTGCCTAATGAGTGAGCTAACT
TACATTAATTGCGTTGCGCTCACTGCCCGCTTTCCAGTCGGGAAACCTGTCGTGCCAGCTGCATTAATGA
ATCGGCCAACGCGCGGGGAGAGGCGGTTTGCGTATTGGGCGCCAGGGTGGTTTTTCTTTTCACCAGTGAG
ACGGGCAACAGCTGATTGCCCTTCACCGCCTGGCCCTGAGAGAGTTGCAGCAAGCGGTCCACGCTGGTTT
GCCCCAGCAGGCGAAAATCCTGTTTGATGGTGGTTAACGGCGGGATATAACATGAGCTGTCTTCGGTATC
GTCGTATCCCACTACCGAGATATCCGCACCAACGCGCAGCCCGGACTCGGTAATGGCGCGCATTGCGCCC
AGCGCCATCTGATCGTTGGCAACCAGCATCGCAGTGGGAACGATGCCCTCATTCAGCATTTGCATGGTTT
GTTGAAAACCGGACATGGCACTCCAGTCGCCTTCCCGTTCCGCTATCGGCTGAATTTGATTGCGAGTGAG
ATATTTATGCCAGCCAGCCAGACGCAGACGCGCCGAGACAGAACTTAATGGGCCCGCTAACAGCGCGATT
TGCTGGTGACCCAATGCGACCAGATGCTCCACGCCCAGTCGCGTACCGTCTTCATGGGAGAAAATAATAC
TGTTGATGGGTGTCTGGTCAGAGACATCAAGAAATAACGCCGGAACATTAGTGCAGGCAGCTTCCACAGC
AATGGCATCCTGGTCATCCAGCGGATAGTTAATGATCAGCCCACTGACGCGTTGCGCGAGAAGATTGTGC
ACCGCCGCTTTACAGGCTTCGACGCCGCTTCGTTCTACCATCGACACCACCACGCTGGCACCCAGTTGAT
CGGCGCGAGATTTAATCGCCGCGACAATTTGCGACGGCGCGTGCAGGGCCAGACTGGAGGTGGCAACGCC
AATCAGCAACGACTGTTTGCCCGCCAGTTGTTGTGCCACGCGGTTGGGAATGTAATTCAGCTCCGCCATC
GCCGCTTCCACTTTTTCCCGCGTTTTCGCAGAAACGTGGCTGGCCTGGTTCACCACGCGGGAAACGGTCT
GATAAGAGACACCGGCATACTCTGCGACATCGTATAACGTTACTGGTTTCACATTCACCACCCTGAATTG
ACTCTCTTCCGGGCGCTATCATGCCATACCGCGAAAGGTTTTGCGCCATTCGATGGTGTCCGGGATCTCG
ACGCTCTCCCTTATGCGACTCCTGCATTAGGAAGCAGCCCAGTAGTAGGTTGAGGCCGTTGAGCACCGCC
GCCGCAAGGAATGGTGCATGCAAGGAGATGGCGCCCAACAGTCCCCCGGCCACGGGGCCTGCCACCATAC
CCACGCCGAAACAAGCGCTCATGAGCCCGAAGTGGCGAGCCCGATCTTCCCCATCGGTGATGTCGGCGAT
ATAGGCGCCAGCAACCGCACCTGTGGCGCCGGTGATGCCGGCCACGATGCGTCCGGCGTAGAGGATCGAG
ATCTCGATCCCGCGAAATTAATACGACTCACTATAGGGGAATTGTGAGCGGATAACAATTCCCCTCTAGA
AATAATTTTGTTTAACTTTAAGAAGGAGATATACCATGGGCAGCAGCCATCATCATCATCATCACAGCAG
CGGCCTGGTGCCGCGCGGCAGCCATATGTCCCACCGGAAGTTTTCCGCCCCTCGGCACGGACACCTGGGC
TTCCTGCCCCATAAGAGGAGCCACCGGCACCGGGGCAAGGTGAAGACGTGGCCGCGGGATGACCCCAGCC
AGCCCGTGCACCTCACGGCCTTCCTGGGCTACAAGGCGGGCATGACCCACACCCTGCGGGAGGTGCACCG
GCCGGGGCTCAAAATTTCCAAACGGGAGGAGGTGGAGGCGGTGACAATTGTAGAAACGCCGCCCCTAGTG
GTGGTGGGCATGGTGGGCTACGTGGCCACCCCTCGAGGCCTCCGGAGCTTCAAGACCATCTTTGCAGAAC
ACCTCAGTGATGAGTGCCGGCGCCGATTCTACAAGGACTGGCACAAGAGCAAGAAGAAAGCCTTCACCAA
GGCCTGCAAGAGGTGGCGGGACACAGACGGGAAAAAGCAGCTACAGAAGGACTTCGCCGCCATGAAGAAG
TACTGCAAGGTCATTCGGGTCATTGTCCACACTCAGATGAAACTGCTGCCCTTCCGGCAGAAGAAGGCCC
ACATCATGGAGATCCAGCTGAACGGTGGCACGGTGGCCGAGAAGGTGGCCTGGGCCCAGGCCCGGCTGGA
GAAGCAGGTGCCCGTGCACAGCGTGTTCAGCCAGAGTGAGGTCATTGATGTCATTGCTGTCACCAAGGGT
CGAGGCGTCAAAGGGGTCACAAGCCGCTGGCATACCAAGAAGCTGCCGCGGAAGACCCATAAGGGCCTGC
GCAAGGTGGCCTGCATTGGCGCCTGGCACCCCGCCCGCGTGGGCTGCTCCATTGCTCGGGCCGGGCAGAA
GGGCTATCACCACCGCACGGAGCTCAACAAGAAGATCTTCCGCATCGGCAGGGGCCCGCACATGGAGGAC
GGGAAGCTGGTGAAGAACAATGCATCCACCAGCTACGACGTGACTGCCAAGTCCATCACACCGCTGGGTG
GCTTCCCCCACTACGGGGAAGTGAACAACGACTTTGTCATGCTGAAGGGTTGTATTGCTGGTACCAAGAA
GCGGGTCATTACGCTGAGAAAGTCCCTCCTGGTGCATCACAGTCGCCAAGCCGTGGAGAATATTGAGCTC
AAGTTCATTGACACCACCTCCAAGTTCGGCCATGGCCGCTTCCAGACAGCCCAAGAGAAGAGGGCCTTCA
TGGGCCCCCAAAAGAAGCATCTGGAGAAGGAAACGCCGGAGACCTCGGGAGACTTGAAGCTTTCCGGAGG
GAGCGCTTGGAGCCACCCGCAGTTCGAAAAAGGTGGAGGTTCTGGCGGTGGATCGGGAGGTTCAGCGTGG
TCTCACCCCCAATTTGAGAAGTAATAGCTCGAGCACCACCACCACCACCACTGAGATCCGGCTGCTAACA
AAGCCCGAAAGGAAGCTGAGTTGGCTGCTGCCACCGCTGAGCAATAACTAGCATAACCCCTTGGGGCCTC
TAAACGGGTCTTGAGGGGTTTTTTGCTGAAAGGAGGAACTATATCCGGAT
